Addgene plasmid #204755: pCPH2A.2-GS3
Purpose: Expression of Cas9 and human H2A.2
Depositing lab: Yuichiro Miyaoka. Depositing organization: Tokyo Metropolitan Institute of Medical Science. Publication: Fusion of histone variants to Cas9 suppresses non-homologous end joining. Kato-Inui T, Takahashi G, Ono T, Miyaoka Y. PLoS One. 2024 May 13;19(5):e0288578. doi: 10.1371/journal.pone.0288578. eCollection 2024. PubMed 38739603.
Backbone
  Vector backbone: pSpCas9(BB)-2A-Puro(PX459)V2.0(#62988)
  Vector type: Mammalian Expression
Growth in bacteria
  Bacterial resistance: Ampicillin, 100 μg/mL
  Growth temperature: 37°C
  Growth strain: DH5alpha
  Copy number: High Copy
Gene/Insert
  Gene/Insert name: H2A.2 (alt name: H2AC18)
  Species: H. sapiens (human)
  Entrez Gene: H2AC18 (a.k.a. H2A, H2A.2, H2A/O, H2A/q, H2AC19, H2AFO, H2a-615, HIST2H2AA, HIST2H2AA3)
  Cloning method: Gibson Cloning
Terms and licenses: Academic/Nonprofit Terms; Industry Terms: Not Available to Industry
How to cite: pCPH2A.2-GS3 was a gift from Yuichiro Miyaoka (Addgene plasmid # 204755 ; http://n2t.net/addgene:204755 ; RRID:Addgene_204755)
