[The description below was written by a language model from this plasmid's Addgene catalogue record and pLannotate feature annotations shown in this document.]
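Description:
pCPH2A.2-GS3 is a mammalian expression plasmid derived from the pSpCas9(BB)-2A-Puro (PX459) V2.0 backbone, built by Gibson cloning to express Streptococcus pyogenes Cas9 together with the human core histone H2A.2 (H2AC18). It is propagated in E. coli as a high-copy plasmid through a ColE1/pUC-type origin and selected with ampicillin via the β-lactamase gene. An f1 phage origin is also present, along with a single AAV2 inverted terminal repeat and small bom and rop fragments that appear to be backbone remnants rather than functional elements.

The expression cassette is driven by a CBh-style hybrid promoter consisting of the CMV enhancer, the chicken β-actin promoter and a hybrid CBA/MVM intron. Downstream, the H2AC18 coding sequence sits directly upstream of the full Cas9 open reading frame (annotated in two contiguous parts), separated by a short unannotated gap. This arrangement, the "GS3" in the name and the associated publication on fusing histone variants to Cas9 suggest an N-terminal histone fusion through a short glycine-serine type linker, though the record does not describe the linker explicitly. Cas9 is followed by a nucleoplasmin bipartite nuclear localization signal, then a puromycin N-acetyltransferase gene, which the backbone name indicates is linked through a 2A peptide, allowing puromycin selection of transfected cells. The transcript ends at a bovine growth hormone polyadenylation signal. The feature table annotates no U6 promoter or guide RNA scaffold, so a guide cassette cannot be confirmed from the record. According to the associated study, such constructs were used to test whether histone fusion to Cas9 suppresses non-homologous end joining during genome editing.
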