Features (pLannotate 1.2.2; 17 found; start..end, strand, type, name):
     12..297     +  enhancer       CMV enhancer: human cytomegalovirus immediate early enhancer; contains an 18-bp deletion relative to the standard CMV enhancer
    299..575     +  promoter       chicken β-actin promoter: No description available
    576..803     +  intron         hybrid intron: hybrid between chicken β-actin (CBA) and minute virus of mice (MMV) introns (Gray et al., 2011)
    941..1327    +  CDS            H2AC18: H2A2A_HUMAN - Also known as H2AFO, HIST2H2AA, HIST2H2AA3 Experimental evidence at protein level: Swiss-Prot protein existence level 1. Core component of nucleosome. Nucleosomes wrap and compact DNA into chromatin, limiting DNA accessibility to the cellular machineries which require DNA as a template. Histones thereby play a central role in transcription regulation, DNA repair, DNA replication and chromosomal stability. DNA accessibility is regulated via a complex set of post-translational modifications of histones, also called histone code, and nucleosome remodeling. From Homo sapiens (Human).
   1373..2974    +  CDS            Cas9(N): N-terminal portion of Streptococcus pyogenes Cas9 (Zetsche et al., 2015)
   2975..5473    +  CDS            Cas9(C): C-terminal portion of Streptococcus pyogenes Cas9 (Zetsche et al., 2015)
   5474..5521    +  CDS            nucleoplasmin NLS: bipartite nuclear localization signal from nucleoplasmin
   5591..6190    +  CDS            PuroR (fragment): puromycin N-acetyltransferase; pac from Streptomyces; confers resistance to puromycin
   6224..6335    +  polyA_signal   bGH poly(A) signal: bovine growth hormone polyadenylation signal
   6440..6580    +  repeat_region  AAV2 ITR: inverted terminal repeat of adeno-associated virus serotype 2 inverted
   6585..6636    -  misc_feature   bom (fragment): basis of mobility region from pBR322
   6655..7110    +  rep_origin     f1 ori (sequence partly withheld): f1 bacteriophage origin of replication; arrow indicates direction of (+) strand synthesis
   7111..7160    -  misc_feature   bom (fragment): basis of mobility region from pBR322
   7262..7297    -  CDS            rop (fragment): Rop protein, which maintains plasmids at low copy number; rop
   7392..7496    +  promoter       AmpR promoter: bla
   7497..8357    +  CDS            AmpR: β-lactamase; bla; confers resistance to ampicillin, carbenicillin, and related antibiotics
   8528..9116    +  rep_origin     ori: high-copy-number ColE1/pMB1/pBR322/pUC origin of replication
>Addgene plasmid #204755 | pCPH2A.2-GS3 | addgene full sequence | sequence record 407582 | Addgene NGS Result
CTAGAGGTACCCGTTACATAACTTACGGTAAATGGCCCGCCTGGCTGACCGCCCAACGACCCCCGCCCAT
TGACGTCAATAGTAACGCCAATAGGGACTTTCCATTGACGTCAATGGGTGGAGTATTTACGGTAAACTGC
CCACTTGGCAGTACATCAAGTGTATCATATGCCAAGTACGCCCCCTATTGACGTCAATGACGGTAAATGG
CCCGCCTGGCATTGTGCCCAGTACATGACCTTATGGGACTTTCCTACTTGGCAGTACATCTACGTATTAG
TCATCGCTATTACCATGGTCGAGGTGAGCCCCACGTTCTGCTTCACTCTCCCCATCTCCCCCCCCTCCCC
ACCCCCAATTTTGTATTTATTTATTTTTTAATTATTTTGTGCAGCGATGGGGGCGGGGGGGGGGGGGGGC
GCGCGCCAGGCGGGGCGGGGCGGGGCGAGGGGCGGGGCGGGGCGAGGCGGAGAGGTGCGGCGGCAGCCAA
TCAGAGCGGCGCGCTCCGAAAGTTTCCTTTTATGGCGAGGCGGCGGCGGCGGCGGCCCTATAAAAAGCGA
AGCGCGCGGCGGGCGGGAGTCGCTGCGCGCTGCCTTCGCCCCGTGCCCCGCTCCGCCGCCGCCTCGCGCC
GCCCGCCCCGGCTCTGACTGACCGCGTTACTCCCACAGGTGAGCGGGCGGGACGGCCCTTCTCCTCCGGG
CTGTAATTAGCTGAGCAAGAGGTAAGGGTTTAAGGGATGGTTGGTTGGTGGGGTATTAATGTTTAATTAC
CTGGAGCACCTGCCTGAAATCACTTTTTTTCAGGTTGGACCGGTGCCACCATGGACTATAAGGACCACGA
CGGAGACTACAAGGATCATGATATTGATTACAAAGACGATGACGATAAGATGGCCCCAAAGAAGAAGCGG
AAGGTCGGGATCCACGGAGTCCCTGCAGCCTCGGGACGCGGCAAGCAGGGAGGCAAAGCTCGCGCCAAAG
CCAAGAGCCGCTCTTCTCGTGCCGGTCTCCAGTTCCCCGTGGGCCGAGTGCACCGACTGCTCCGCAAGGG
CAACTATGCTGAGCGGGTCGGGGCCGGCGCGCCGGTGTACATGGCGGCGGTGCTGGAGTACCTGACTGCC
GAGATCCTGGAGCTGGCGGGCAACGCCGCCCGCGACAACAAGAAGACCCGCATTATCCCGCGCCACTTGC
AGCTGGCCATCCGCAACGACGAGGAGCTCAACAAGCTGCTGGGCAAAGTAACCATCGCTCAGGGTGGTGT
CCTGCCCAACATCCAGGCTGTGCTACTGCCCAAGAAGACCGAGAGTCACCACAAGGCCAAAGGCAAAGGT
GGCGGTGGATCCGGTGGCGGTGGAAGTGGTGGCGGTGGATCTGACAAGAAGTACAGCATCGGCCTGGACA
TCGGCACCAACTCTGTGGGCTGGGCCGTGATCACCGACGAGTACAAGGTGCCCAGCAAGAAATTCAAGGT
GCTGGGCAACACCGACCGGCACAGCATCAAGAAGAACCTGATCGGAGCCCTGCTGTTCGACAGCGGCGAA
ACAGCCGAGGCCACCCGGCTGAAGAGAACCGCCAGAAGAAGATACACCAGACGGAAGAACCGGATCTGCT
ATCTGCAAGAGATCTTCAGCAACGAGATGGCCAAGGTGGACGACAGCTTCTTCCACAGACTGGAAGAGTC
CTTCCTGGTGGAAGAGGATAAGAAGCACGAGCGGCACCCCATCTTCGGCAACATCGTGGACGAGGTGGCC
TACCACGAGAAGTACCCCACCATCTACCACCTGAGAAAGAAACTGGTGGACAGCACCGACAAGGCCGACC
TGCGGCTGATCTATCTGGCCCTGGCCCACATGATCAAGTTCCGGGGCCACTTCCTGATCGAGGGCGACCT
GAACCCCGACAACAGCGACGTGGACAAGCTGTTCATCCAGCTGGTGCAGACCTACAACCAGCTGTTCGAG
GAAAACCCCATCAACGCCAGCGGCGTGGACGCCAAGGCCATCCTGTCTGCCAGACTGAGCAAGAGCAGAC
GGCTGGAAAATCTGATCGCCCAGCTGCCCGGCGAGAAGAAGAATGGCCTGTTCGGAAACCTGATTGCCCT
GAGCCTGGGCCTGACCCCCAACTTCAAGAGCAACTTCGACCTGGCCGAGGATGCCAAACTGCAGCTGAGC
AAGGACACCTACGACGACGACCTGGACAACCTGCTGGCCCAGATCGGCGACCAGTACGCCGACCTGTTTC
TGGCCGCCAAGAACCTGTCCGACGCCATCCTGCTGAGCGACATCCTGAGAGTGAACACCGAGATCACCAA
GGCCCCCCTGAGCGCCTCTATGATCAAGAGATACGACGAGCACCACCAGGACCTGACCCTGCTGAAAGCT
CTCGTGCGGCAGCAGCTGCCTGAGAAGTACAAAGAGATTTTCTTCGACCAGAGCAAGAACGGCTACGCCG
GCTACATTGACGGCGGAGCCAGCCAGGAAGAGTTCTACAAGTTCATCAAGCCCATCCTGGAAAAGATGGA
CGGCACCGAGGAACTGCTCGTGAAGCTGAACAGAGAGGACCTGCTGCGGAAGCAGCGGACCTTCGACAAC
GGCAGCATCCCCCACCAGATCCACCTGGGAGAGCTGCACGCCATTCTGCGGCGGCAGGAAGATTTTTACC
CATTCCTGAAGGACAACCGGGAAAAGATCGAGAAGATCCTGACCTTCCGCATCCCCTACTACGTGGGCCC
TCTGGCCAGGGGAAACAGCAGATTCGCCTGGATGACCAGAAAGAGCGAGGAAACCATCACCCCCTGGAAC
TTCGAGGAAGTGGTGGACAAGGGCGCTTCCGCCCAGAGCTTCATCGAGCGGATGACCAACTTCGATAAGA
ACCTGCCCAACGAGAAGGTGCTGCCCAAGCACAGCCTGCTGTACGAGTACTTCACCGTGTATAACGAGCT
GACCAAAGTGAAATACGTGACCGAGGGAATGAGAAAGCCCGCCTTCCTGAGCGGCGAGCAGAAAAAGGCC
ATCGTGGACCTGCTGTTCAAGACCAACCGGAAAGTGACCGTGAAGCAGCTGAAAGAGGACTACTTCAAGA
AAATCGAGTGCTTCGACTCCGTGGAAATCTCCGGCGTGGAAGATCGGTTCAACGCCTCCCTGGGCACATA
CCACGATCTGCTGAAAATTATCAAGGACAAGGACTTCCTGGACAATGAGGAAAACGAGGACATTCTGGAA
GATATCGTGCTGACCCTGACACTGTTTGAGGACAGAGAGATGATCGAGGAACGGCTGAAAACCTATGCCC
ACCTGTTCGACGACAAAGTGATGAAGCAGCTGAAGCGGCGGAGATACACCGGCTGGGGCAGGCTGAGCCG
GAAGCTGATCAACGGCATCCGGGACAAGCAGTCCGGCAAGACAATCCTGGATTTCCTGAAGTCCGACGGC
TTCGCCAACAGAAACTTCATGCAGCTGATCCACGACGACAGCCTGACCTTTAAAGAGGACATCCAGAAAG
CCCAGGTGTCCGGCCAGGGCGATAGCCTGCACGAGCACATTGCCAATCTGGCCGGCAGCCCCGCCATTAA
GAAGGGCATCCTGCAGACAGTGAAGGTGGTGGACGAGCTCGTGAAAGTGATGGGCCGGCACAAGCCCGAG
AACATCGTGATCGAAATGGCCAGAGAGAACCAGACCACCCAGAAGGGACAGAAGAACAGCCGCGAGAGAA
TGAAGCGGATCGAAGAGGGCATCAAAGAGCTGGGCAGCCAGATCCTGAAAGAACACCCCGTGGAAAACAC
CCAGCTGCAGAACGAGAAGCTGTACCTGTACTACCTGCAGAATGGGCGGGATATGTACGTGGACCAGGAA
CTGGACATCAACCGGCTGTCCGACTACGATGTGGACCATATCGTGCCTCAGAGCTTTCTGAAGGACGACT
CCATCGACAACAAGGTGCTGACCAGAAGCGACAAGAACCGGGGCAAGAGCGACAACGTGCCCTCCGAAGA
GGTCGTGAAGAAGATGAAGAACTACTGGCGGCAGCTGCTGAACGCCAAGCTGATTACCCAGAGAAAGTTC
GACAATCTGACCAAGGCCGAGAGAGGCGGCCTGAGCGAACTGGATAAGGCCGGCTTCATCAAGAGACAGC
TGGTGGAAACCCGGCAGATCACAAAGCACGTGGCACAGATCCTGGACTCCCGGATGAACACTAAGTACGA
CGAGAATGACAAGCTGATCCGGGAAGTGAAAGTGATCACCCTGAAGTCCAAGCTGGTGTCCGATTTCCGG
AAGGATTTCCAGTTTTACAAAGTGCGCGAGATCAACAACTACCACCACGCCCACGACGCCTACCTGAACG
CCGTCGTGGGAACCGCCCTGATCAAAAAGTACCCTAAGCTGGAAAGCGAGTTCGTGTACGGCGACTACAA
GGTGTACGACGTGCGGAAGATGATCGCCAAGAGCGAGCAGGAAATCGGCAAGGCTACCGCCAAGTACTTC
TTCTACAGCAACATCATGAACTTTTTCAAGACCGAGATTACCCTGGCCAACGGCGAGATCCGGAAGCGGC
CTCTGATCGAGACAAACGGCGAAACCGGGGAGATCGTGTGGGATAAGGGCCGGGATTTTGCCACCGTGCG
GAAAGTGCTGAGCATGCCCCAAGTGAATATCGTGAAAAAGACCGAGGTGCAGACAGGCGGCTTCAGCAAA
GAGTCTATCCTGCCCAAGAGGAACAGCGATAAGCTGATCGCCAGAAAGAAGGACTGGGACCCTAAGAAGT
ACGGCGGCTTCGACAGCCCCACCGTGGCCTATTCTGTGCTGGTGGTGGCCAAAGTGGAAAAGGGCAAGTC
CAAGAAACTGAAGAGTGTGAAAGAGCTGCTGGGGATCACCATCATGGAAAGAAGCAGCTTCGAGAAGAAT
CCCATCGACTTTCTGGAAGCCAAGGGCTACAAAGAAGTGAAAAAGGACCTGATCATCAAGCTGCCTAAGT
ACTCCCTGTTCGAGCTGGAAAACGGCCGGAAGAGAATGCTGGCCTCTGCCGGCGAACTGCAGAAGGGAAA
CGAACTGGCCCTGCCCTCCAAATATGTGAACTTCCTGTACCTGGCCAGCCACTATGAGAAGCTGAAGGGC
TCCCCCGAGGATAATGAGCAGAAACAGCTGTTTGTGGAACAGCACAAGCACTACCTGGACGAGATCATCG
AGCAGATCAGCGAGTTCTCCAAGAGAGTGATCCTGGCCGACGCTAATCTGGACAAAGTGCTGTCCGCCTA
CAACAAGCACCGGGATAAGCCCATCAGAGAGCAGGCCGAGAATATCATCCACCTGTTTACCCTGACCAAT
CTGGGAGCCCCTGCCGCCTTCAAGTACTTTGACACCACCATCGACCGGAAGAGGTACACCAGCACCAAAG
AGGTGCTGGACGCCACCCTGATCCACCAGAGCATCACCGGCCTGTACGAGACACGGATCGACCTGTCTCA
GCTGGGAGGCGACAAAAGGCCGGCGGCCACGAAAAAGGCCGGCCAGGCAAAAAAGAAAAAGGAATTCGGC
AGTGGAGAGGGCAGAGGAAGTCTGCTAACATGCGGTGACGTCGAGGAGAATCCTGGCCCAATGACCGAGT
ACAAGCCCACGGTGCGCCTCGCCACCCGCGACGACGTCCCCAGGGCCGTACGCACCCTCGCCGCCGCGTT
CGCCGACTACCCCGCCACGCGCCACACCGTCGATCCGGACCGCCACATCGAGCGGGTCACCGAGCTGCAA
GAACTCTTCCTCACGCGCGTCGGGCTCGACATCGGCAAGGTGTGGGTCGCGGACGACGGCGCCGCGGTGG
CGGTCTGGACCACGCCGGAGAGCGTCGAAGCGGGGGCGGTGTTCGCCGAGATCGGCCCGCGCATGGCCGA
GTTGAGCGGTTCCCGGCTGGCCGCGCAGCAACAGATGGAAGGCCTCCTGGCGCCGCACCGGCCCAAGGAG
CCCGCGTGGTTCCTGGCCACCGTCGGAGTCTCGCCCGACCACCAGGGCAAGGGTCTGGGCAGCGCCGTCG
TGCTCCCCGGAGTGGAGGCGGCCGAGCGCGCCGGGGTGCCCGCCTTCCTGGAGACCTCCGCGCCCCGCAA
CCTCCCCTTCTACGAGCGGCTCGGCTTCACCGTCACCGCCGACGTCGAGGTGCCCGAAGGACCGCGCACC
TGGTGCATGACCCGCAAGCCCGGTGCCTGAGAATTCTAACTAGAGCTCGCTGATCAGCCTCGACTGTGCC
TTCTAGTTGCCAGCCATCTGTTGTTTGCCCCTCCCCCGTGCCTTCCTTGACCCTGGAAGGTGCCACTCCC
ACTGTCCTTTCCTAATAAAATGAGGAAATTGCATCGCATTGTCTGAGTAGGTGTCATTCTATTCTGGGGG
GTGGGGTGGGGCAGGACAGCAAGGGGGAGGATTGGGAAGAGAATAGCAGGCATGCTGGGGAGCGGCCGCA
GGAACCCCTAGTGATGGAGTTGGCCACTCCCTCTCTGCGCGCTCGCTCGCTCACTGAGGCCGGGCGACCA
AAGGTCGCCCGACGCCCGGGCTTTGCCCGGGCGGCCTCAGTGAGCGAGCGAGCGCGCAGCTGCCTGCAGG
GGCGCCTGATGCGGTATTTTCTCCTTACGCATCTGTGCGGTATTTCACACCGCATA
[95 nt withheld, positions 6637-6731]
T
[46 nt withheld, positions 6733-6778]
C
[141 nt withheld, positions 6780-6920]
CCTTTGACGTTGGAGTCCACGTTCTTT
[37 nt withheld, positions 6948-6984]
ACTCTATCTCGGGCTATTCTTTTGATTTATAAGGGATTTTGCCGATTTCGGTCTATTGGTTAAAAAATGA
GCTGATTTAACAAAAATTTAACGCGAATTTTAACAAAATATTAACGTTTACAATTTTATGGTGCACTCTC
AGTACAATCTGCTCTGATGCCGCATAGTTAAGCCAGCCCCGACACCCGCCAACACCCGCTGACGCGCCCT
GACGGGCTTGTCTGCTCCCGGCATCCGCTTACAGACAAGCTGTGACCGTCTCCGGGAGCTGCATGTGTCA
GAGGTTTTCACCGTCATCACCGAAACGCGCGAGACGAAAGGGCCTCGTGATACGCCTATTTTTATAGGTT
AATGTCATGATAATAATGGTTTCTTAGACGTCAGGTGGCACTTTTCGGGGAAATGTGCGCGGAACCCCTA
TTTGTTTATTTTTCTAAATACATTCAAATATGTATCCGCTCATGAGACAATAACCCTGATAAATGCTTCA
ATAATATTGAAAAAGGAAGAGTATGAGTATTCAACATTTCCGTGTCGCCCTTATTCCCTTTTTTGCGGCA
TTTTGCCTTCCTGTTTTTGCTCACCCAGAAACGCTGGTGAAAGTAAAAGATGCTGAAGATCAGTTGGGTG
CACGAGTGGGTTACATCGAACTGGATCTCAACAGCGGTAAGATCCTTGAGAGTTTTCGCCCCGAAGAACG
TTTTCCAATGATGAGCACTTTTAAAGTTCTGCTATGTGGCGCGGTATTATCCCGTATTGACGCCGGGCAA
GAGCAACTCGGTCGCCGCATACACTATTCTCAGAATGACTTGGTTGAGTACTCACCAGTCACAGAAAAGC
ATCTTACGGATGGCATGACAGTAAGAGAATTATGCAGTGCTGCCATAACCATGAGTGATAACACTGCGGC
CAACTTACTTCTGACAACGATCGGAGGACCGAAGGAGCTAACCGCTTTTTTGCACAACATGGGGGATCAT
GTAACTCGCCTTGATCGTTGGGAACCGGAGCTGAATGAAGCCATACCAAACGACGAGCGTGACACCACGA
TGCCTGTAGCAATGGCAACAACGTTGCGCAAACTATTAACTGGCGAACTACTTACTCTAGCTTCCCGGCA
ACAATTAATAGACTGGATGGAGGCGGATAAAGTTGCAGGACCACTTCTGCGCTCGGCCCTTCCGGCTGGC
TGGTTTATTGCTGATAAATCTGGAGCCGGTGAGCGTGGAAGCCGCGGTATCATTGCAGCACTGGGGCCAG
ATGGTAAGCCCTCCCGTATCGTAGTTATCTACACGACGGGGAGTCAGGCAACTATGGATGAACGAAATAG
ACAGATCGCTGAGATAGGTGCCTCACTGATTAAGCATTGGTAACTGTCAGACCAAGTTTACTCATATATA
CTTTAGATTGATTTAAAACTTCATTTTTAATTTAAAAGGATCTAGGTGAAGATCCTTTTTGATAATCTCA
TGACCAAAATCCCTTAACGTGAGTTTTCGTTCCACTGAGCGTCAGACCCCGTAGAAAAGATCAAAGGATC
TTCTTGAGATCCTTTTTTTCTGCGCGTAATCTGCTGCTTGCAAACAAAAAAACCACCGCTACCAGCGGTG
GTTTGTTTGCCGGATCAAGAGCTACCAACTCTTTTTCCGAAGGTAACTGGCTTCAGCAGAGCGCAGATAC
CAAATACTGTTCTTCTAGTGTAGCCGTAGTTAGGCCACCACTTCAAGAACTCTGTAGCACCGCCTACATA
CCTCGCTCTGCTAATCCTGTTACCAGTGGCTGCTGCCAGTGGCGATAAGTCGTGTCTTACCGGGTTGGAC
TCAAGACGATAGTTACCGGATAAGGCGCAGCGGTCGGGCTGAACGGGGGGTTCGTGCACACAGCCCAGCT
TGGAGCGAACGACCTACACCGAACTGAGATACCTACAGCGTGAGCTATGAGAAAGCGCCACGCTTCCCGA
AGGGAGAAAGGCGGACAGGTATCCGGTAAGCGGCAGGGTCGGAACAGGAGAGCGCACGAGGGAGCTTCCA
GGGGGAAACGCCTGGTATCTTTATAGTCCTGTCGGGTTTCGCCACCTCTGACTTGAGCGTCGATTTTTGT
GATGCTCGTCAGGGGGGCGGAGCCTATGGAAAAACGCCAGCAACGCGGCCTTTTTACGGTTCCTGGCCTT
TTGCTGGCCTTTTGCTCACATG
